Addgene plasmid #61709: p414GPD_Hsp82viiB
Purpose: Yeast plasmid with Hsp82 heterodimer construct.
Depositing lab: Dan Bolon. Depositing organization: University of Massachusetts, Worcester. Publication: Designed Hsp90 heterodimers reveal an asymmetric ATPase-driven mechanism in vivo. Mishra P, Bolon DN. Mol Cell. 2014 Jan 23;53(2):344-50. doi: 10.1016/j.molcel.2013.12.024. PubMed 24462207.
Backbone
  Vector backbone: p414
  Vector type: Yeast Expression
  Selectable markers: TRP1
Growth in bacteria
  Bacterial resistance: Ampicillin, 100 μg/mL
  Growth temperature: 37°C
  Growth strain: XL1 Blue
  Copy number: High Copy
Gene/Insert
  Gene/Insert name: Hsp82viiB (alt name: Hsp90)
  Species: S. cerevisiae (budding yeast)
  Insert size (bp): 2000
  Mutation: Heteromeric coiled coil inserted after amino acid 678; A595C*
  Entrez Gene: HSP82 (a.k.a. YPL240C, HSP90)
  Promoter: GPD1
  Tag / fusion protein: 6xHis (N terminal on insert)
  Cloning method: Gibson Cloning
  Sequencing primers: 5′ cagctatgaccatgattacg; 3′ gtaaaacgacggccagtgagc
Terms and licenses: Academic/Nonprofit Terms; Industry Terms: Not Available to Industry
Depositor comments: *Note: This plasmid contains an A595C amino acid residue substitution. This residue change does not alter Hsp90 function in yeast but enables cross-dimer disulfide formation under oxidizing conditions. This construct accurately represents the plasmid as it was used in the associated publication.
How to cite: p414GPD_Hsp82viiB was a gift from Dan Bolon (Addgene plasmid # 61709 ; http://n2t.net/addgene:61709 ; RRID:Addgene_61709)
