[The description below was written by a language model from this plasmid's Addgene catalogue record and pLannotate feature annotations shown in this document.]
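Description:
p414GPD_Hsp82viiB is a yeast–E. coli shuttle plasmid for constitutive expression of an engineered Hsp82 (yeast Hsp90) variant in Saccharomyces cerevisiae. The p414 backbone carries a CEN6/ARS element, which gives stable, centromere-based maintenance in yeast, and a TRP1 marker with its own promoter for selection in tryptophan auxotrophs. In bacteria the plasmid replicates from a high-copy ColE1/pUC-type origin and is selected through the β-lactamase (ampicillin resistance) gene. An f1 origin, flanking T3 and T7 promoters, lac regulatory elements and a lacZα fragment are pBluescript-derived remnants of the backbone around the cloning site.

The expression cassette places the HSP82 coding region between a glyceraldehyde-3-phosphate dehydrogenase promoter and the CYC1 terminator. The catalogue lists this promoter as GPD1, whereas the feature table annotates it as the TDH3 "GAP" promoter; in either reading it is the strong constitutive promoter conventionally called GPD in this vector series. According to the record, the protein has an N-terminal 6xHis tag and a heteromeric coiled-coil segment inserted after residue 678. The "B" in the name suggests that it is one half of a matched pair, although the record does not describe the partner construct. It also carries an A595C substitution, which the depositor states does not affect Hsp90 function in yeast but allows cross-dimer disulfide formation under oxidizing conditions. The coiled coil and tag are not annotated separately in the feature table. The annotated reading frame spans about 2.2 kb, somewhat more than the nominal 2 kb insert size. The construct was built to form designed Hsp90 heterodimers, so that the contributions of the individual subunits to the ATPase-driven chaperone mechanism can be examined in vivo.
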