Features (pLannotate 1.2.2; 21 found; start..end, strand, type, name):
     70..573     -  misc_feature   CEN/ARS: S. cerevisiae CEN6 centromere fused to an autonomously replicating sequence
    610..714     +  promoter       AmpR promoter: bla
    715..1575    +  CDS            AmpR: β-lactamase; bla; confers resistance to ampicillin, carbenicillin, and related antibiotics
   1746..2334    +  rep_origin     ori: high-copy-number ColE1/pMB1/pBR322/pUC origin of replication
   2517..2609    +  CDS            lacI (fragment): lac repressor; lacI; The lac repressor binds to the lac operator to inhibit transcription in E. coli. This inhibition can be relieved by adding lactose or isopropyl-β-D-thiogalactopyranoside (IPTG).
   2622..2643    +  protein_bind   CAP binding site: CAP binding activates transcription in the presence of cAMP. E. coli catabolite activator protein
   2658..2688    +  promoter       lac promoter: promoter for the E. coli lac operon
   2696..2712    +  protein_bind   lac operator: The lac repressor binds to the lac operator to inhibit transcription in E. coli. This inhibition can be relieved by adding lactose or isopropyl-β-D-thiogalactopyranoside (IPTG). lac repressor encoded by lacI
   2757..2775    +  promoter       T3 promoter: promoter for bacteriophage T3 RNA polymerase
   2800..3443    +  promoter       GAP promoter: S. cerevisiae TDH3; promoter for glyceraldehyde-3-phosphate dehydrogenase
   3498..5744    +  CDS            HSP82 (sequence partly withheld): HSP82_YEAST - Also known as HSP90. Experimental evidence at protein level: Swiss-Prot protein existence level 1. Molecular chaperone that promotes the maturation, structural maintenance and proper regulation of specific target proteins involved in cell cycle control and signal transduction. Undergoes a functional cycle that is linked to its ATPase activity. The nucleotide-free form of the dimer is found in an open conformation in which the N-termini are not dimerized and the complex is ready for client protein binding. Binding of ATP induces large conformational changes, resulting in the forma
   5748..5805    +  misc_feature   MCS (fragment): pBluescript multiple cloning site
   5806..6053    +  terminator     CYC1 terminator: S. cerevisiae CYC1; transcription terminator for CYC1
   6072..6090    -  promoter       T7 promoter: promoter for bacteriophage T7 RNA polymerase
   6098..6253    +  CDS            lacZα (fragment): LacZα fragment of β-galactosidase; lacZ fragment
   6261..6716    +  rep_origin     f1 ori (sequence partly withheld): f1 bacteriophage origin of replication; arrow indicates direction of (+) strand synthesis
   6717..6768    -  misc_feature   bom (fragment): basis of mobility region from pBR322
   6815..7489    -  CDS            TRP1: phosphoribosylanthranilate isomerase, required for tryptophan biosynthesis; S. cerevisiae TRP1; yeast auxotrophic marker
   7490..7770    -  promoter       TRP1 promoter: S. cerevisiae TRP1
   7771..7820    -  misc_feature   bom (fragment): basis of mobility region from pBR322
   7922..1       -  CDS            rop (fragment) (across the origin): Rop protein, which maintains plasmids at low copy number; rop
>Addgene plasmid #61709 | p414GPD_Hsp82viiB | depositor full sequence | sequence record 104527 | p414GPD_Hsp82viiB sequence 7956 bps
GACGAAAGGGCCTCGTGATACGCCTATTTTTATAGGTTAATGTCATGATAATAATGGTTTCTTAGGACGG
ATCGCTTGCCTGTAACTTACACGCGCCTCGTATCTTTTAATGATGGAATAATTTGGGAATTTACTCTGTG
TTTATTTATTTTTATGTTTTGTATTTGGATTTTAGAAAGTAAATAAAGAAGGTAGAAGAGTTACGGAATG
AAGAAAAAAAAATAAACAAAGGTTTAAAAAATTTCAACAAAAAGCGTACTTTACATATATATTTATTAGA
CAAGAAAAGCAGATTAAATAGATATACATTCGATTAACGATAAGTAAAATGTAAAATCACAGGATTTTCG
TGTGTGGTCTTCTACACAGACAAGATGAAACAATTCGGCATTAATACCTGAGAGCAGGAAGAGCAAGATA
AAAGGTAGTATTTGTTGGCGATCCCCCTAGAGTCTTTTACATCTTCGGAAAACAAAAACTATTTTTTCTT
TAATTTCTTTTTTTACTTTCTATTTTTAATTTATATATTTATATTAAAAAATTTAAATTATAATTATTTT
TATAGCACGTGATGAAAAGGACCCAGGTGGCACTTTTCGGGGAAATGTGCGCGGAACCCCTATTTGTTTA
TTTTTCTAAATACATTCAAATATGTATCCGCTCATGAGACAATAACCCTGATAAATGCTTCAATAATATT
GAAAAAGGAAGAGTATGAGTATTCAACATTTCCGTGTCGCCCTTATTCCCTTTTTTGCGGCATTTTGCCT
TCCTGTTTTTGCTCACCCAGAAACGCTGGTGAAAGTAAAAGATGCTGAAGATCAGTTGGGTGCACGAGTG
GGTTACATCGAACTGGATCTCAACAGCGGTAAGATCCTTGAGAGTTTTCGCCCCGAAGAACGTTTTCCAA
TGATGAGCACTTTTAAAGTTCTGCTATGTGGCGCGGTATTATCCCGTATTGACGCCGGGCAAGAGCAACT
CGGTCGCCGCATACACTATTCTCAGAATGACTTGGTTGAGTACTCACCAGTCACAGAAAAGCATCTTACG
GATGGCATGACAGTAAGAGAATTATGCAGTGCTGCCATAACCATGAGTGATAACACTGCGGCCAACTTAC
TTCTGACAACGATCGGAGGACCGAAGGAGCTAACCGCTTTTTTGCACAACATGGGGGATCATGTAACTCG
CCTTGATCGTTGGGAACCGGAGCTGAATGAAGCCATACCAAACGACGAGCGTGACACCACGATGCCTGTA
GCAATGGCAACAACGTTGCGCAAACTATTAACTGGCGAACTACTTACTCTAGCTTCCCGGCAACAATTAA
TAGACTGGATGGAGGCGGATAAAGTTGCAGGACCACTTCTGCGCTCGGCCCTTCCGGCTGGCTGGTTTAT
TGCTGATAAATCTGGAGCCGGTGAGCGTGGGTCTCGCGGTATCATTGCAGCACTGGGGCCAGATGGTAAG
CCCTCCCGTATCGTAGTTATCTACACGACGGGGAGTCAGGCAACTATGGATGAACGAAATAGACAGATCG
CTGAGATAGGTGCCTCACTGATTAAGCATTGGTAACTGTCAGACCAAGTTTACTCATATATACTTTAGAT
TGATTTAAAACTTCATTTTTAATTTAAAAGGATCTAGGTGAAGATCCTTTTTGATAATCTCATGACCAAA
ATCCCTTAACGTGAGTTTTCGTTCCACTGAGCGTCAGACCCCGTAGAAAAGATCAAAGGATCTTCTTGAG
ATCCTTTTTTTCTGCGCGTAATCTGCTGCTTGCAAACAAAAAAACCACCGCTACCAGCGGTGGTTTGTTT
GCCGGATCAAGAGCTACCAACTCTTTTTCCGAAGGTAACTGGCTTCAGCAGAGCGCAGATACCAAATACT
GTCCTTCTAGTGTAGCCGTAGTTAGGCCACCACTTCAAGAACTCTGTAGCACCGCCTACATACCTCGCTC
TGCTAATCCTGTTACCAGTGGCTGCTGCCAGTGGCGATAAGTCGTGTCTTACCGGGTTGGACTCAAGACG
ATAGTTACCGGATAAGGCGCAGCGGTCGGGCTGAACGGGGGGTTCGTGCACACAGCCCAGCTTGGAGCGA
ACGACCTACACCGAACTGAGATACCTACAGCGTGAGCTATGAGAAAGCGCCACGCTTCCCGAAGGGAGAA
AGGCGGACAGGTATCCGGTAAGCGGCAGGGTCGGAACAGGAGAGCGCACGAGGGAGCTTCCAGGGGGAAA
CGCCTGGTATCTTTATAGTCCTGTCGGGTTTCGCCACCTCTGACTTGAGCGTCGATTTTTGTGATGCTCG
TCAGGGGGGCGGAGCCTATGGAAAAACGCCAGCAACGCGGCCTTTTTACGGTTCCTGGCCTTTTGCTGGC
CTTTTGCTCACATGTTCTTTCCTGCGTTATCCCCTGATTCTGTGGATAACCGTATTACCGCCTTTGAGTG
AGCTGATACCGCTCGCCGCAGCCGAACGACCGAGCGCAGCGAGTCAGTGAGCGAGGAAGCGGAAGAGCGC
CCAATACGCAAACCGCCTCTCCCCGCGCGTTGGCCGATTCATTAATGCAGCTGGCACGACAGGTTTCCCG
ACTGGAAAGCGGGCAGTGAGCGCAACGCAATTAATGTGAGTTACCTCACTCATTAGGCACCCCAGGCTTT
ACACTTTATGCTTCCGGCTCCTATGTTGTGTGGAATTGTGAGCGGATAACAATTTCACACAGGAAACAGC
TATGACCATGATTACGCCAAGCGCGCAATTAACCCTCACTAAAGGGAACAAAAGCTGGAGCTCAGTTTAT
CATTATCAATACTCGCCATTTCAAAGAATACGTAAATAATTAATAGTAGTGATTTTCCTAACTTTATTTA
GTCAAAAAATTAGCCTTTTAATTCTGCTGTAACCCGTACATGCCCAAAATAGGGGGCGGGTTACACAGAA
TATATAACATCGTAGGTGTCTGGGTGAACAGTTTATTCCTGGCATCCACTAAATATAATGGAGCCCGCTT
TTTAAGCTGGCATCCAGAAAAAAAAAGAATCCCAGCACCAAAATATTGTTTTCTTCACCAACCATCAGTT
CATAGGTCCATTCTCTTAGCGCAACTACAGAGAACAGGGGCACAAACAGGCAAAAAACGGGCACAACCTC
AATGGAGTGATGCAACCTGCCTGGAGTAAATGATGACACAAGGCAATTGACCCACGCATGTATCTATCTC
ATTTTCTTACACCTTCTATTACCTTCTGCTCTCTCTGATTTGGAAAAAGCTGAAAAAAAAGGTTGAAACC
AGTTCCCTGAAATTATTCCCCTACTTGACTAATAAGTATATAAAGACGGTAGGTATTGATTGTAATTCTG
TAAATCTATTTCTTAAACTTCTTAAATTCTACTTTTATAGTTAGTCATTTTTTTAGTTTTAAAACACCAG
AACTTAGTTTCGAGAAAAATAGAATACTAGTATGGGTGGTCACCACCATCACCACCACGGTGGTCATATG
GCTAGTGAAACTTTTGAATTTCAAGCTGAAATTACTCAGTTGATGAGTTTGATCATCAACACCGTCTATT
CTAACAAGGAAATTTTCTTGAGAGAACTGATATCTAATGCCTCGGATGCGTTGGATAAAATTAGATACAA
ATCTTTGTCTGATCCAAAGCAATTGGAAACAGAACCAGATCTCTTTATTAGAATCACTCCAAAGCCAGAG
CAAAAAGTTTTGGAAATCAGAGATTCTGGTATTGGTATGACCAAGGCTGAATTGATTAATAACTTGGGTA
CCATTGCCAAGTCTGGTACCAAAGCCTTCATGGAAGCTCTATCTGCTGGTGCCGATGTATCCATGATTGG
TCAATTCGGTGTTGGTTTTTACTCTTTATTCTTAGTTGCCGACAGAGTTCAGGTTATTTCAAAGAGCAAC
GACGACGAACAATACATCTGGGAATCCAACGCTGGTGGTTCTTTCACTGTTACTCTAGACGAAGTTAATG
AAAGAATTGGTAGGGGTACCATCTTGAGGTTATTCTTGAAAGATGACCAATTGGAGTACTTGGAAGAAAA
GAGAATAAAGGAAGTTATCAAGAGACATTCTGAGTTCGTGGCCTACCCAATCCAATTAGTCGTCACCAAG
GAAGTTGAAAAGGAAGTTCCAATTCCAGAAGAAGAAAAGAAAGACGAGGAAAAGAAGGATGAGGAAAAGA
AGGATGAAGACGACAAGAAACCAAAACTCGAGGAAGTCGATGAAGAAGAGGAAAAGAAGCCAAAGACGAA
AAAAGTTAAAGAAGAAGTTCAAGAGATAGAAGAACTAAACAAG
[771 nt withheld, positions 4314-5084]
TTGGAAGAAACTGACGAAGAAAAAGCTGAAAGAGAGAAGGAGATCAAAGAATATGAACCATTGACCAAAG
CTTTGAAAGAAATTTTGGGTGACCAAGTGGAGAAAGTTGTTGTTTCTTACAAATTGTTGGATGCCCCAGC
TGCTATCAGAACTGGTCAATTTGGTTGGTCTGCTAACATGGAAAGAATCATGAAGTGTCAAGCCTTGAGA
GACTCTTCCATGTCCTCCTACATGTCTTCCAAGAAGACTTTCGAAATTTCTCCAAAATCTCCAATTATCA
AGGAATTGAAAAAGAGAGTTGACGAAGGTGGTGCTCAAGACAAGACTGTCAAGGACTTGACTAAGTTATT
ATATGAAACTGCTTTGTTGACTTCCGGCTTCAGTTTGGACGAACCAACTTCCTTTGCATCAAGAATTAAC
AGATTGATCTCTTTAGGCCTGAACATTGGTGGTGGTACTAGTTCTGTTAAGGAATTGGAAGATAAGAACG
AAGAATTGTTGTCTGAATTGGCTCATTTGAAGAACGAAGTTGCTAGATTGAAGAAGTTGGTTGGTGAAAG
AACCGGTGATGAGGATGAAGAAACAGAGACTGCTCCAGAAGCATCCACCGCAGCTCCGGTTGAAGAGGTT
CCAGCTGACACCGAAATGGAAGAGGTAGATTAATGGATCCCCCGGGCTGCAGGAATTCGATATCAAGCTT
ATCGATACCGTCGACCTCGAGTCATGTAATTAGTTATGTCACGCTTACATTCACGCCCTCCCCCCACATC
CGCTCTAACCGAAAAGGAAGGAGTTAGACAACCTGAAGTCTAGGTCCCTATTTATTTTTTTATAGTTATG
TTAGTATTAAGAACGTTATTTATATTTCAAATTTTTCTTTTTTTTCTGTACAGACGCGTGTACGCATGTA
ACATTATACTGAAAACCTTGCTTGAGAAGGTTTTGGGACGCTCGAAGGCTTTAATTTGCGGCCGGTACCC
AATTCGCCCTATAGTGAGTCGTATTACGCGCGCTCACTGGCCGTCGTTTTACAACGTCGTGACTGGGAAA
ACCCTGGCGTTACCCAACTTAATCGCCTTGCAGCACATCCCCCTTTCGCCAGCTGGCGTAATAGCGAAGA
GGCCCGCACCGATCGCCCTTCCCAACAGTTGCGCAGCCTGAATGGCGAATGGCGCG
[124 nt withheld, positions 6261-6384]
C
[91 nt withheld, positions 6386-6476]
A
[49 nt withheld, positions 6478-6526]
CCTTTGACGTTGGAGTCCACGTTCTTT
[37 nt withheld, positions 6554-6590]
ACCCTATCTCGGTCTATTCTTTTGATTTATAAGGGATTTTGCCGATTTCGGCCTATTGGTTAAAAAATGA
GCTGATTTAACAAAAATTTAACGCGAATTTTAACAAAATATTAACGTTTACAATTTCCTGATGCGGTATT
TTCTCCTTACGCATCTGTGCGGTATTTCACACCGCATAGGCAAGTGCACAAACAATACTTAAATAAATAC
TACTCAGTAATAACCTATTTCTTAGCATTTTTGACGAAATTTGCTATTTTGTTAGAGTCTTTTACACCAT
TTGTCTCCACACCTCCGCTTACATCAACACCAATAACGCCATTTAATCTAAGCGCATCACCAACATTTTC
TGGCGTCAGTCCACCAGCTAACATAAAATGTAAGCTTTCGGGGCTCTCTTGCCTTCCAACCCAGTCAGAA
ATCGAGTTCCAATCCAAAAGTTCACCTGTCCCACCTGCTTCTGAATCAAACAAGGGAATAAACGAATGAG
GTTTCTGTGAAGCTGCACTGAGTAGTATGTTGCAGTCTTTTGGAAATACGAGTCTTTTAATAACTGGCAA
ACCGAGGAACTCTTGGTATTCTTGCCACGACTCATCTCCATGCAGTTGGACGATATCAATGCCGTAATCA
TTGACCAGAGCCAAAACATCCTCCTTAGGTTGATTACGAAACACGCCAACCAAGTATTTCGGAGTGCCTG
AACTATTTTTATATGCTTTTACAAGACTTGAAATTTTCCTTGCAATAACCGGGTCAATTGTTCTCTTTCT
ATTGGGCACACATATAATACCCAGCAAGTCAGCATCGGAATCTAGAGCACATTCTGCGGCCTCTGTGCTC
TGCAAGCCGCAAACTTTCACCAATGGACCAGAACTACCTGTGAAATTAATAACAGACATACTCCAAGCTG
CCTTTGTGTGCTTAATCACGTATACTCACGTGCTCAATAGTCACCAATGCCCTCCCTCTTGGCCCTCTCC
TTTTCTTTTTTCGACCGAATTAATTCTTAATCGGCAAAAAAAGAAAAGCTCCGGATCAAGATTGTACGTA
AGGTGACAAGCTATTTTTCAATAAAGAATATCTTCCACTACTGCCATCTGGCGTCATAACTGCAAAGTAC
ACATATATTACGATGCTGTCTATTAAATGCTTCCTATATTATATATATAGTAATGTCGTTTATGGTGCAC
TCTCAGTACAATCTGCTCTGATGCCGCATAGTTAAGCCAGCCCCGACACCCGCCAACACCCGCTGACGCG
CCCTGACGGGCTTGTCTGCTCCCGGCATCCGCTTACAGACAAGCTGTGACCGTCTCCGGGAGCTGCATGT
GTCAGAGGTTTTCACCGTCATCACCGAAACGCGCGA
