>Addgene plasmid #61709 | p414GPD_Hsp82viiB | addgene partial sequence | sequence record 103178 | GPDpro-F 5'-CGGTAGGTATTGATTGTAATTCTG-3'
TTCTTAAACTTCTTAAATTCTACTTTTATAGTTAGTCATTTTTTTAGTTTTAAAACACCAGAACTTAGTT
TCGAGAAAAATAGAATACTAGTATGGGTGGTCACCACCATCACCACCACGGTGGTCATATGGCTAGTGAA
ACTTTTGAATTTCAAGCTGAAATTACTCAGTTGATGAGTTTGATCATCAACACCGTCTATTCTAACAAGG
AAATTTTCTTGAGAGAACTGATATCTAATGCCTCGGATGCGTTGGATAAAATTAGATACAAATCTTTGTC
TGATCCAAAGCAATTGGAAACAGAACCAGATCTCTTTATTAGAATCACTCCAAAGCCAGAGCAAAAAGTT
TTGGAAATCAGAGATTCTGGTATTGGTATGACCAAGGCTGAATTGATTAATAACTTGGGTACCATTGCCA
AGTCTGGTACCAAAGCCTTCATGGAAGCTCTATCTGCTGGTGCCGATGTATCCATGATTGGTCAATTCGG
TGTTGGTTTTTACTCTTTATTCTTAGTTGCCGACAGAGTTCAGGTTATTTCAAAGAGCAACGACGACGAA
CAATACATCTGGGAATCCAACGCTGGTGGTTCTTTCACTGTTACTCTAGACGAAGTTAATGAAAGAATTG
GTAGGGGTACCATCTTGAGGTTATTCTTGAAAGATGACCAATTGGAGTACTTGGAAGAAAAGAGAATAAA
GGAAGTTATCAAGAGACATTCTGAGTTCGTGGCCTACCCAATCCAATTAGTCGTCACCAAGGAAGTTGAA
AAGGAAGTTCCAATTCCAGAAGAAGAAAAGAAAGACGAGGAAAAGAAGGATGAGGAAAAGAAGGATGAAG
ACGACAAGAAACCAAAACTCGAGGAAGTCGATGAAGAAGAGGAAAAGAAGCCAAAGACGAAAAAAGTTAA
AGAAGAAGTTC
