>Addgene plasmid #61709 | p414GPD_Hsp82viiB | addgene partial sequence | sequence record 103186 | CYC1 5'-GCGTGAATGTAAGCGTGAC-3'
GGATCCATTAATCTACCTCTTCCATTTCGGTGTCAGCTGGAACCTCTTCAACCGGAGCTGCGGTGGATGC
TTCTGGAGCAGTCTCTGTTTCTTCATCCTCATCACCGGTTCTTTCACCAACCAACTTCTTCAATCTAGCA
ACTTCGTTCTTCAAATGAGCCAATTCAGACAACAATTCTTCGTTCTTATCTTCCAATTCCTTAACAGAAC
TAGTACCACCACCAATGTTCAGGCCTAAAGAGATCAATCTGTTAATTCTTGATGCAAAGGAAGTTGGTTC
GTCCAAACTGAAGCCGGAAGTCAACAAAGCAGTTTCATATAATAACTTAGTCAAGTCCTTGACAGTCTTG
TCTTGAGCACCACCTTCGTCAACTCTCTTTTTCAATTCCTTGATAATTGGAGATTTTGGAGAAATTTCGA
AAGTCTTCTTGGAAGACATGTAGGAGGACATGGAAGAGTCTCTCAAGGCTTGACACTTCATGATTCTTTC
CATGTTAGCAGACCAACCAAATTGACCAGTTCTGATAGCAGCTGGGGCATCCAACAATTTGTAAGAAACA
ACAACTTTCTCCACTTGGTCACCCAAAATTTCTTTCAAAGCTTTGGTCAATGGTTCATATTCTTTGATCT
CCTTCTCTCTTTCAGCTTTTTCTTCGTCAGTTTCTTCCAA
[396 nt withheld, positions 671-1066]
